Addgene plasmid #81614: pDONR223_SERPINB4_p.E250K
Purpose: Gateway Donor vector containing SERPINB4 , part of the Target Accelerator Plasmid Collection.
Depositing lab: Jesse Boehm & William Hahn & David Root. Depositing organization: Broad Institute. Publication: Systematic Functional Interrogation of Rare Cancer Variants Identifies Oncogenic Alleles. Kim E, Ilic N, Shrestha Y, Zou L, Kamburov A, Zhu C, Yang X, Lubonja R, Tran N, Nguyen C, Lawrence MS, Piccioni F, Bagul M, Doench JG, Chouinard CR, Wu X, Hogstrom L, Natoli T, Tamayo P, Horn H, Corsello SM, Lage K, Root DE, Subramanian A, Golub TR, Getz G, Boehm JS, Hahn WC. Cancer Discov. 2016 Jul;6(7):714-26. doi: 10.1158/2159-8290.CD-16-0160. Epub 2016 May 4. PubMed 27147599.
Backbone
  Vector backbone: pDONR223
  Backbone manufacturer: Invitrogen
  Backbone size w/o insert (bp): 2790
  Vector type: Gateway Entry vector
Growth in bacteria
  Bacterial resistance: Spectinomycin, 50 μg/mL
  Growth temperature: 37°C
  Growth strain: DH5alpha
  Copy number: High Copy
Gene/Insert
  Gene/Insert name: SERPINB4
  Species: H. sapiens (human)
  Mutation: E250K
  GenBank ID: NM_002974.3
  Entrez Gene: SERPINB4 (a.k.a. LEUPIN, PI11, SCCA-2, SCCA1, SCCA2)
  Promoter: None
  Cloning method: Gateway Cloning
  Sequencing primers: 5′ M13pUC-fwd; 3′ M13-Rev
Terms and licenses: Academic/Nonprofit Terms; Industry Terms: Not Available to Industry
Depositor comments: Closed state: stop codon immediately follows insert
How to cite: pDONR223_SERPINB4_p.E250K was a gift from Jesse Boehm & William Hahn & David Root (Addgene plasmid # 81614 ; http://n2t.net/addgene:81614 ; RRID:Addgene_81614)
