[The description below was written by a language model from this plasmid's Addgene catalogue record and pLannotate feature annotations shown in this document.]
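Description:
pDONR223_SERPINB4_p.E250K is a Gateway entry clone built on the Invitrogen pDONR223 backbone, carrying a mutant human SERPINB4 open reading frame for transfer into destination vectors. It is propagated in E. coli from a high-copy ColE1/pUC-type origin and selected with spectinomycin through the aadA (SmR) aminoglycoside adenylyltransferase gene. Short annotated fragments of a class 1 integron Pc promoter and a gentamicin acetyltransferase gene lie just upstream of this marker. The remaining backbone features are rrnB T1 and T2 terminators, which insulate the cloning site from read-through transcription, along with small lacZα and lacI fragments.

The insert is the SERPINB4 coding sequence (also known as SCCA2, PI11 or LEUPIN), a serpin-family protein thought to act as a protease inhibitor. It carries the E250K substitution relative to the reference transcript. The ORF of about 1.2 kb is flanked on both sides by attL recombination sites, so an LR Clonase reaction can move it directionally into any compatible Gateway destination vector. The automated annotation labels both sites as attL3, which is probably a best-match call rather than their true identities. The clone is in the "closed" configuration, with a stop codon immediately after the insert, so it suits native or N-terminally tagged expression but not C-terminal fusions. No promoter drives the insert. The only one nearby is a T7 promoter outside the downstream attL site, oriented back toward the insert, so expression depends on the destination vector.

The plasmid belongs to the Target Accelerator Plasmid Collection, a set of wild-type and variant ORFs assembled for systematic functional testing of rare cancer-associated alleles.
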