Features (pLannotate 1.2.2; 12 found; start..end, strand, type, name):
     38..74      -  CDS            lacZα (fragment): LacZα fragment of β-galactosidase; lacZ fragment
     91..186     +  protein_bind   attL3: mutant version of attL; recombination site for the Gateway® LR reaction LR Clonase™
    192..1361    +  CDS            SERPINB4: SPB4_HUMAN - Also known as PI11, SCCA2. Experimental evidence at protein level: Swiss-Prot protein existence level 1. May act as a protease inhibitor to modulate the host immune response against tumor cells. From Homo sapiens (Human).
   1369..1464    -  protein_bind   attL3: mutant version of attL; recombination site for the Gateway® LR reaction LR Clonase™
   1483..1501    -  promoter       T7 promoter: promoter for bacteriophage T7 RNA polymerase
   1691..1714    +  promoter       Pc promoter (fragment): intI1 (promoter lies within the coding sequence); class 1 integron promoter
   1890..1946    +  CDS            GmR (fragment): gentamycin acetyltransferase; aacC1; confers resistance to gentamycin
   1953..2744    +  CDS            SmR: aminoglycoside adenylyltransferase (Murphy, 1985); aadA; confers resistance to spectinomycin and streptomycin
   2837..3425    +  rep_origin     ori: high-copy-number ColE1/pMB1/pBR322/pUC origin of replication
   3608..3700    +  CDS            lacI (fragment): lac repressor; lacI; The lac repressor binds to the lac operator to inhibit transcription in E. coli. This inhibition can be relieved by adding lactose or isopropyl-β-D-thiogalactopyranoside (IPTG).
   3755..3782    -  terminator     rrnB T2 terminator: transcription terminator T2 from the E. coli rrnB gene
   3914..3957    +  terminator     rrnB T1 terminator: Escherichia coli rrnB; transcription terminator T1 from the E. coli rrnB gene
>Addgene plasmid #81614 | pDONR223_SERPINB4_p.E250K | addgene full sequence | sequence record 167351 | Addgene NGS Result
GGCAGTTCCCTACTCTCGCGTTAACGCTAGCATGGATGTTTTCCCAGTCACGACGTTGTAAAACGACGGC
CAGTCTTAAGCTCGGGCCCCAAATAATGATTTTATTTTGACTGATAGTGACCTGTTCGTTGCAACAAATT
GATGAGCAATGCTTTTTTATAATGCCAACTTTGTACAAAAAAGTTGGCACCATGAATTCACTCAGTGAAG
CCAACACCAAGTTCATGTTCGATCTGTTCCAACAGTTCAGAAAATCAAAAGAGAACAACATCTTCTATTC
CCCTATCAGCATCACATCAGCATTAGGGATGGTCCTCTTAGGAGCCAAAGACAACACTGCACAACAAATT
AGCAAGGTTCTTCACTTTGATCAAGTCACAGAGAACACCACAGAAAAAGCTGCAACATATCATGTTGATA
GGTCAGGAAATGTTCATCACCAGTTTCAAAAGCTTCTGACTGAATTCAACAAATCCACTGATGCATATGA
GCTGAAGATCGCCAACAAGCTCTTCGGAGAAAAGACGTATCAATTTTTACAGGAATATTTAGATGCCATC
AAGAAATTTTACCAGACCAGTGTGGAATCTACTGATTTTGCAAATGCTCCAGAAGAAAGTCGAAAGAAGA
TTAACTCCTGGGTGGAAAGTCAAACGAATGAAAAAATTAAAAACCTATTTCCTGATGGGACTATTGGCAA
TGATACGACACTGGTTCTTGTGAACGCAATCTATTTCAAAGGGCAGTGGGAGAATAAATTTAAAAAAGAA
AACACTAAAGAGGAAAAATTTTGGCCAAACAAGAATACATACAAATCTGTACAGATGATGAGGCAATACA
ATTCCTTTAATTTTGCCTTGCTGGAGGATGTACAGGCCAAGGTCCTGGAAATACCATACAAAGGCAAAGA
TCTAAGCATGATTGTGCTGCTGCCAAATAAAATCGATGGTCTGCAGAAGCTTGAAGAGAAACTCACTGCT
GAGAAATTGATGGAATGGACAAGTTTGCAGAATATGAGAGAGACATGTGTCGATTTACACTTACCTCGGT
TCAAAATGGAAGAGAGCTATGACCTCAAGGACACGTTGAGAACCATGGGAATGGTGAATATCTTCAATGG
GGATGCAGACCTCTCAGGCATGACCTGGAGCCACGGTCTCTCAGTATCTAAAGTCCTACACAAGGCCTTT
GTGGAGGTCACTGAGGAGGGAGTGGAAGCTGCAGCTGCCACCGCTGTAGTAGTAGTCGAATTATCATCTC
CTTCAACTAATGAAGAGTTCTGTTGTAATCACCCTTTCCTATTCTTCATAAGGCAAAATAAGACCAACAG
CATCCTCTTCTATGGCAGATTCTCATCCCCATGATTGCCAACTTTCTTGTACAAAGTTGGCATTATAAGA
AAGCATTGCTTATCAATTTGTTGCAACGAACAGGTCACTATCAGTCAAAATAAAATCATTATTTGCCATC
CAGCTGATATCCCCTATAGTGAGTCGTATTACATGGTCATAGCTGTTTCCTGGCAGCTCTGGCCCGTGTC
TCAAAATCTCTGATGTTACATTGCACAAGATAAAAATATATCATCATGCCTCCTCTAGACCAGCCAGGAC
AGAAATGCCTCGACTTCGCTGCTACCCAAGGTTGCCGGGTGACGCACACCGTGGAAACGGATGAAGGCAC
GAACCCAGTGGACATAAGCCTGTTCGGTTCGTAAGCTGTAATGCAAGTAGCGTATGCGCTCACGCAACTG
GTCCAGAACCTTGACCGAACGCAGCGGTGGTAACGGCGCAGTGGCGGTTTTCATGGCTTGTTATGACTGT
TTTTTTGGGGTACAGTCTATGCCTCGGGCATCCAAGCAGCAAGCGCGTTACGCCGTGGGTCGATGTTTGA
TGTTATGGAGCAGCAACGATGTTACGCAGCAGGGCAGTCGCCCTAAAACAAAGTTAAACATTATGAGGGA
AGCGGTGATCGCCGAAGTATCGACTCAACTATCAGAGGTAGTTGGCGTCATCGAGCGCCATCTCGAACCG
ACGTTGCTGGCCGTACATTTGTACGGCTCCGCAGTGGATGGCGGCCTGAAGCCACACAGTGATATTGATT
TGCTGGTTACGGTGACCGTAAGGCTTGATGAAACAACGCGGCGAGCTTTGATCAACGACCTTTTGGAAAC
TTCGGCTTCCCCTGGAGAGAGCGAGATTCTCCGCGCTGTAGAAGTCACCATTGTTGTGCACGACGACATC
ATTCCGTGGCGTTATCCAGCTAAGCGCGAACTGCAATTTGGAGAATGGCAGCGCAATGACATTCTTGCAG
GTATCTTCGAGCCAGCCACGATCGACATTGATCTGGCTATCTTGCTGACAAAAGCAAGAGAACATAGCGT
TGCCTTGGTAGGTCCAGCGGCGGAGGAACTCTTTGATCCGGTTCCTGAACAGGATCTATTTGAGGCGCTA
AATGAAACCTTAACGCTATGGAACTCGCCGCCCGACTGGGCTGGCGATGAGCGAAATGTAGTGCTTACGT
TGTCCCGCATTTGGTACAGCGCAGTAACCGGCAAAATCGCGCCGAAGGATGTCGCTGCCGACTGGGCAAT
GGAGCGCCTGCCGGCCCAGTATCAGCCCGTCATACTTGAAGCTAGACAGGCTTATCTTGGACAAGAAGAA
GATCGCTTGGCCTCGCGCGCAGATCAGTTGGAAGAATTTGTCCACTACGTGAAAGGCGAGATCACCAAGG
TAGTCGGCAAATAACCCTCGAGCCACCCATGACCAAAATCCCTTAACGTGAGTTACGCGTCGTTCCACTG
AGCGTCAGACCCCGTAGAAAAGATCAAAGGATCTTCTTGAGATCCTTTTTTTCTGCGCGTAATCTGCTGC
TTGCAAACAAAAAAACCACCGCTACCAGCGGTGGTTTGTTTGCCGGATCAAGAGCTACCAACTCTTTTTC
CGAAGGTAACTGGCTTCAGCAGAGCGCAGATACCAAATACTGTTCTTCTAGTGTAGCCGTAGTTAGGCCA
CCACTTCAAGAACTCTGTAGCACCGCCTACATACCTCGCTCTGCTAATCCTGTTACCAGTGGCTGCTGCC
AGTGGCGATAAGTCGTGTCTTACCGGGTTGGACTCAAGACGATAGTTACCGGATAAGGCGCAGCGGTCGG
GCTGAACGGGGGGTTCGTGCACACAGCCCAGCTTGGAGCGAACGACCTACACCGAACTGAGATACCTACA
GCGTGAGCTATGAGAAAGCGCCACGCTTCCCGAAGGGAGAAAGGCGGACAGGTATCCGGTAAGCGGCAGG
GTCGGAACAGGAGAGCGCACGAGGGAGCTTCCAGGGGGAAACGCCTGGTATCTTTATAGTCCTGTCGGGT
TTCGCCACCTCTGACTTGAGCGTCGATTTTTGTGATGCTCGTCAGGGGGGCGGAGCCTATGGAAAAACGC
CAGCAACGCGGCCTTTTTACGGTTCCTGGCCTTTTGCTGGCCTTTTGCTCACATGTTCTTTCCTGCGTTA
TCCCCTGATTCTGTGGATAACCGTATTACCGCCTTTGAGTGAGCTGATACCGCTCGCCGCAGCCGAACGA
CCGAGCGCAGCGAGTCAGTGAGCGAGGAAGCGGAAGAGCGCCCAATACGCAAACCGCCTCTCCCCGCGCG
TTGGCCGATTCATTAATGCAGCTGGCACGACAGGTTTCCCGACTGGAAAGCGGGCAGTGAGCGCAACGCA
ATTAATACGCGTACCGCTAGCCAGGAAGAGTTTGTAGAAACGCAAAAAGGCCATCCGTCAGGATGGCCTT
CTGCTTAGTTTGATGCCTGGCAGTTTATGGCGGGCGTCCTGCCCGCCACCCTCCGGGCCGTTGCTTCACA
ACGTTCAAATCCGCTCCCGGCGGATTTGTCCTACTCAGGAGAGCGTTCACCGACAAACAACAGATAAAAC
GAAAGGCCCAGTCTTCCGACTGAGCCTTTCGTTTTATTTGATGCCT
