>Addgene plasmid #81614 | pDONR223_SERPINB4_p.E250K | depositor partial sequence | sequence record 154933 | Insert sequence
ATGAATTCACTCAGTGAAGCCAACACCAAGTTCATGTTCGATCTGTTCCAACAGTTCAGAAAATCAAAAG
AGAACAACATCTTCTATTCCCCTATCAGCATCACATCAGCATTAGGGATGGTCCTCTTAGGAGCCAAAGA
CAACACTGCACAACAAATTAGCAAGGTTCTTCACTTTGATCAAGTCACAGAGAACACCACAGAAAAAGCT
GCAACATATCATGTTGATAGGTCAGGAAATGTTCATCACCAGTTTCAAAAGCTTCTGACTGAATTCAACA
AATCCACTGATGCATATGAGCTGAAGATCGCCAACAAGCTCTTCGGAGAAAAGACGTATCAATTTTTACA
GGAATATTTAGATGCCATCAAGAAATTTTACCAGACCAGTGTGGAATCTACTGATTTTGCAAATGCTCCA
GAAGAAAGTCGAAAGAAGATTAACTCCTGGGTGGAAAGTCAAACGAATGAAAAAATTAAAAACCTATTTC
CTGATGGGACTATTGGCAATGATACGACACTGGTTCTTGTGAACGCAATCTATTTCAAAGGGCAGTGGGA
GAATAAATTTAAAAAAGAAAACACTAAAGAGGAAAAATTTTGGCCAAACAAGAATACATACAAATCTGTA
CAGATGATGAGGCAATACAATTCCTTTAATTTTGCCTTGCTGGAGGATGTACAGGCCAAGGTCCTGGAAA
TACCATACAAAGGCAAAGATCTAAGCATGATTGTGCTGCTGCCAAATAAAATCGATGGTCTGCAGAAGCT
TGAAGAGAAACTCACTGCTGAGAAATTGATGGAATGGACAAGTTTGCAGAATATGAGAGAGACATGTGTC
GATTTACACTTACCTCGGTTCAAAATGGAAGAGAGCTATGACCTCAAGGACACGTTGAGAACCATGGGAA
TGGTGAATATCTTCAATGGGGATGCAGACCTCTCAGGCATGACCTGGAGCCACGGTCTCTCAGTATCTAA
AGTCCTACACAAGGCCTTTGTGGAGGTCACTGAGGAGGGAGTGGAAGCTGCAGCTGCCACCGCTGTAGTA
GTAGTCGAATTATCATCTCCTTCAACTAATGAAGAGTTCTGTTGTAATCACCCTTTCCTATTCTTCATAA
GGCAAAATAAGACCAACAGCATCCTCTTCTATGGCAGATTCTCATCCCCA
